Addgene plasmid #212695: pCfB11787
Purpose: gRNA targeting to the intergradtion site E2
Depositing lab: Irina Borodina. Depositing organization: Danmarks Tekniske Universitet. Publication: Combinatorial iterative method for metabolic engineering of Yarrowia lipolytica: application for betanin biosynthesis. Jiang W, Wang S, Avila P, Jorgensen TS, Yang Z, Borodina I. Metab Eng. 2024 Sep 9:S1096-7176(24)00110-1. doi: 10.1016/j.ymben.2024.09.003. PubMed 39260817.
Backbone
  Vector backbone: custom backbone
  Vector type: Yeast Expression
  Selectable markers: Hph
Growth in bacteria
  Bacterial resistance: Ampicillin, 100 μg/mL
  Growth temperature: 37°C
  Growth strain: DH5alpha
  Copy number: High Copy
Gene/Insert
  Gene/Insert name: gRNA targeting to the intergradtion site E2
  gRNA/shRNA sequence: Unknown
  Species: Other
  Cloning method: Gibson Cloning
Terms and licenses: Academic/Nonprofit Terms; Industry Terms: Not Available to Industry
How to cite: pCfB11787 was a gift from Irina Borodina (Addgene plasmid # 212695 ; http://n2t.net/addgene:212695 ; RRID:Addgene_212695)
