[The description below was written by a language model from this plasmid's Addgene catalogue record and pLannotate feature annotations shown in this document.]
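Description:
pCfB11787 is a yeast guide-RNA expression plasmid built on a custom backbone by Gibson assembly, and the associated work places it in a CRISPR/Cas9 toolkit for iterative metabolic engineering of Yarrowia lipolytica. Its stated purpose is to deliver a gRNA directed at the genomic integration site called E2, so that a Cas9-induced break at that locus can be used to insert expression cassettes. The sequenced record is about 6.9 kb. In E. coli the plasmid is maintained at high copy from a ColE1/pUC-type origin and selected with ampicillin through the β-lactamase gene and its promoter. In yeast, selection is by hygromycin, via the Hph marker listed in the catalogue, which corresponds to the annotated hygromycin phosphotransferase coding sequence spanning the sequence origin.

The functional payload is a Streptococcus pyogenes Cas9 gRNA scaffold lying on the same strand as, and immediately downstream of, an annotated tRNA. The short unannotated gap between them is where a roughly 20-nt spacer would be expected. This layout is consistent with tRNA-driven RNA polymerase III expression, in which endogenous tRNA processing releases the guide, but the record does not name the promoter, and the spacer sequence is listed as unknown. No Cas9 gene is annotated, so the nuclease is presumably supplied separately, for example by the host strain.

Two minimal FRT sites flank the bacterial origin and AmpR region, an arrangement that could permit FLP-mediated excision, though the record does not state a purpose for them. The short lacZα, KanR, 5S rRNA and rrnB terminator hits appear to be backbone remnants. No yeast replication element is annotated, and large stretches of the sequence carry no annotation at all.
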