Features (pLannotate 1.2.2; 13 found; start..end, strand, type, name):
   2051..2084    -  protein_bind   FRT (minimal): supports FLP-mediated excision but not integration (Turan and Bode, 2011) FLP recombinase from the Saccharomyces cerevisiae 2μ plasmid
   2554..2573    +  CDS            lacZα (fragment): LacZα fragment of β-galactosidase; lacZ fragment
   2598..2615    -  terminator     rrnB T2 terminator (fragment): transcription terminator T2 from the E. coli rrnB gene
   2840..3428    -  rep_origin     ori: high-copy-number ColE1/pMB1/pBR322/pUC origin of replication
   3550..4410    -  CDS            AmpR: β-lactamase; bla; confers resistance to ampicillin, carbenicillin, and related antibiotics
   4413..4509    -  promoter       AmpR promoter (fragment): bla
   4539..4563    -  CDS            KanR (fragment): aminoglycoside phosphotransferase; aph(3')-Ia; confers resistance to kanamycin
   4592..4707    +  ncRNA          5S rRNA: Accession: RF00001 - 5S ribosomal RNA
   4711..4751    +  terminator     rrnB T1 terminator (fragment): transcription terminator T1 from the E. coli rrnB gene
   4795..4828    +  protein_bind   FRT (minimal): supports FLP-mediated excision but not integration (Turan and Bode, 2011) FLP recombinase from the Saccharomyces cerevisiae 2μ plasmid
   4892..4966    -  misc_RNA       gRNA scaffold: guide RNA scaffold for the Streptococcus pyogenes CRISPR/Cas9 system
   4986..5056    -  ncRNA          tRNA: Accession: RF00005 - tRNA
   6831..903     -  CDS            HygR (fragment) (across the origin): aminoglycoside phosphotransferase from E. coli; aph(4)-Ia; confers resistance to hygromycin
>Addgene plasmid #212695 | pCfB11787 | addgene full sequence | sequence record 428711 | Addgene NGS Result
CCCGGCTCCGGATCGGACGATTGCGTCGCATCGACCCTGCGCCCAAGCTGCATCATCGAAATTGCCGTCA
ACCAAGCTCTGATAGAGTTGGTCAAGACCAATGCGGAGCATATACGCCCGGAGCCGCGGCGATCCTGCAA
GCTCCGGATGCCTCCGCTCGAAGTAGCGCGTCTGCTGCTCCATACAAGCCAACCACGGCCTCCAGAAGAA
GATGTTGGCGACCTCGTATTGGGAATCCCCGAACATCGCCTCGCTCCAGTCAATGACCGCTGTTATGCGG
CCATTGTCCGTCAGGACATTGTTGGAGCCGAAATCCGCGTGCACGAGGTGCCGGACTTCGGGGCAGTCCT
CGGCCCAAAGCATCAGCTCATCGAGAGCCTGCGCGACGGACGCACTGACGGTGTCGTCCATCACAGTTTG
CCAGTGATACACATGGGGATCAGCAATCGCGCATATGAAATCACGCCATGTAGTGTATTGACCGATTCCT
TGCGGTCCGAATGGGCCGAACCCGCTCGTCTGGCTAAGATCGGCCGCAGCAATGGCATCCATTGCCTCCG
CGACCGGCTGCAGAACAGCGGGCAGTTCGGTTTCAGGCAGGTCTTGCAACGTGACACCCTGTGCACGGCG
GGAGATGCAATAGGTCAGGCTCTCGCTGAATTCCCCAATGTCAAGCACTTCCGGAATCGGGAGCGCGGCC
GATGCAAAGTGCCGATAAACATAACGATCTTTGTAGAAACCATCGGCGCAGCTATTTACCCGCAGGACAT
ATCCACGCCCTCCTACATCGAAGCTGAAAGCACGAGATTCTTCGCCCTCCGAGAGCTGCATCAGGTCGGA
GACGCTGTCGAACTTTTCGATCAGAAACTTCTCGACAGACGTCGCGGTGAGTTCAGGCTTTTTACCCATT
GCTGTAGATATGTCTTGTGTGTAAGGGGGTTGGGGTGGTTGTTTGTGTTCTTGACTTTTGTGTTAGCAAG
GGAAGACGGGCAAAAAAGTGAGTGTGGTTGGGAGGGAGAGACGAGCCTTATATATAATGCTTGTTTGTGT
TTGTGCAAGTGGACGCCGAAACGGGCAGGAGCCAAACTAAACAAGGCAGACAATGCGAGCTTAATTGGAT
TGCCTGATGGGCAGGGGTTAGGGCTCGATCAATGGGGGTGCGAAGTGACAAAATTGGGAATTAGGTTCGC
AAGCAAGGCTGACAAGACTTTGGCCCAAACATTTGTACGCGGTGGACAACAGGAGCCACCCATCGTCTGT
CACGGGCTAGCCGGTCGTGCGTCCTGTCAGGCTCCACCTAGGCTCCATGCCACTCCATACAATCCCACTA
GTGTACCGCTAGGCCGCTTTTAGCTCCCATCTAAGACCCCCCCAAAACCTCCACTGTACAGTGCACTGTA
CTGTGTGGCGATCAAGGGCAAGGGAAAAAAGGCGCAAACATGCATGCATGGAATGACGTAGGTAAGGCGT
TACTAGACTGAAAAGTGGCACATTTCGGCGTGCCAAAGGGTCCTAGGTGCGTTTCGCGAGCTGGGCGCCA
GGCCAAGCCGCTCCAAAACGCCTCTCCGACTCCCTCCAGCGGCCTCCATATCCCCATCCCTCTCCACAGC
AATGTTGTTAAGCCTTGCAAACGAAAAAATAGAAAGGCTAATAAGCTTCCAATATTGTGGTGTACGCTGC
ATAACGCAACAATGAGCGCCAAACAACACACACACAGCACACAGCAGCATTAACCACGATGAACAGCATG
ACATTACAGGTGGGTGTGTAATCAGGGCCCTGATTGCTGGTGGTGGGAGCCCCCATCATGGGCTCTCGTC
CAGCCGCGGAAACCGGAAACGCTCGAATCTGCCGCCGCTCATACTCACCGAAACGTGTGGGGCTCGAAAA
AACGGGCGCCAAACTCCTTATACTACTGTATATTCAAGCAAGTATATCCGTGGGTGCGGGTGATTTGGAT
CTAAGGTTCGTACTCAACACTCACGAGCAGCTTGCCTATGTTACATCCTTTTATCAGACATAGCGGCCGC
AAATTTAAATAAAATGAAGTGAAGTTCCTATACTTTCTAGAGAATAGGAACTTCTATAGTGAGTCGAATA
AGGGCGACACAAAATTTATTCTAAATGCATAATAAATACTGATAACATCTTATAGTTTGTATTATATTTT
GTATTATCGTTGACATGTATAATTTTGATATCAAAAACTGATTTTCCCTTTATTATTTTCGAGATTTATT
TTCTTAATTCTCTTTAACAAACTAGAAATATTGTATATACAAAAAATCATAAATAATAGATGAATAGTTT
AATTATAGGTGTTCATCAATCGAAAAAGCAACGTATCTTATTTAAAGTGCGTTGCTTTTTTCTCATTTAT
AAGGTTAAATAATTCTCATATATCAAGCAAAGTGACAGGCGCCCTTAAATATTCTGACAAATGCTCTTTC
CCTAAACTCCCCCCATAAAAAAACCCGCCGAAGCGGGTTTTTACGTTATTTGCGGATTAACGATTACTCG
TTATCAGAACCGCCCAGGGGGCCCGAGCTTAAGACTGGCCGTCGTTTTACAACACAGAAAGAGTTTGTAG
AAACGCAAAAAGGCCATCCGTCAGGGGCCTTCTGCTTAGTTTGATGCCTGGCAGTTCCCTACTCTCGCCT
TCCGCTTCCTCGCTCACTGACTCGCTGCGCTCGGTCGTTCGGCTGCGGCGAGCGGTATCAGCTCACTCAA
AGGCGGTAATACGGTTATCCACAGAATCAGGGGATAACGCAGGAAAGAACATGTGAGCAAAAGGCCAGCA
AAAGGCCAGGAACCGTAAAAAGGCCGCGTTGCTGGCGTTTTTCCATAGGCTCCGCCCCCCTGACGAGCAT
CACAAAAATCGACGCTCAAGTCAGAGGTGGCGAAACCCGACAGGACTATAAAGATACCAGGCGTTTCCCC
CTGGAAGCTCCCTCGTGCGCTCTCCTGTTCCGACCCTGCCGCTTACCGGATACCTGTCCGCCTTTCTCCC
TTCGGGAAGCGTGGCGCTTTCTCATAGCTCACGCTGTAGGTATCTCAGTTCGGTGTAGGTCGTTCGCTCC
AAGCTGGGCTGTGTGCACGAACCCCCCGTTCAGCCCGACCGCTGCGCCTTATCCGGTAACTATCGTCTTG
AGTCCAACCCGGTAAGACACGACTTATCGCCACTGGCAGCAGCCACTGGTAACAGGATTAGCAGAGCGAG
GTATGTAGGCGGTGCTACAGAGTTCTTGAAGTGGTGGGCTAACTACGGCTACACTAGAAGAACAGTATTT
GGTATCTGCGCTCTGCTGAAGCCAGTTACCTTCGGAAAAAGAGTTGGTAGCTCTTGATCCGGCAAACAAA
CCACCGCTGGTAGCGGTGGTTTTTTTGTTTGCAAGCAGCAGATTACGCGCAGAAAAAAAGGATCTCAAGA
AGATCCTTTGATCTTTTCTACGGGGTCTGACGCTCAGTGGAACGACGCGCGCGTAACTCACGTTAAGGGA
TTTTGGTCATGAGCTTGCGCCGTCCCGTCAAGTCAGCGTAATGCTCTGCTTACCAATGCTTAATCAGTGA
GGCACCTATCTCAGCGATCTGTCTATTTCGTTCATCCATAGTTGCCTGACTCCCCGTCGTGTAGATAACT
ACGATACGGGAGGGCTTACCATCTGGCCCCAGCGCTGCGATGATACCGCGAGAACCACGCTCACCGGCTC
CGGATTTATCAGCAATAAACCAGCCAGCCGGAAGGGCCGAGCGCAGAAGTGGTCCTGCAACTTTATCCGC
CTCCATCCAGTCTATTAATTGTTGCCGGGAAGCTAGAGTAAGTAGTTCGCCAGTTAATAGTTTGCGCAAC
GTTGTTGCCATCGCTACAGGCATCGTGGTGTCACGCTCGTCGTTTGGTATGGCTTCATTCAGCTCCGGTT
CCCAACGATCAAGGCGAGTTACATGATCCCCCATGTTGTGCAAAAAAGCGGTTAGCTCCTTCGGTCCTCC
GATCGTTGTCAGAAGTAAGTTGGCCGCAGTGTTATCACTCATGGTTATGGCAGCACTGCATAATTCTCTT
ACTGTCATGCCATCCGTAAGATGCTTTTCTGTGACTGGTGAGTACTCAACCAAGTCATTCTGAGAATAGT
GTATGCGGCGACCGAGTTGCTCTTGCCCGGCGTCAATACGGGATAATACCGCGCCACATAGCAGAACTTT
AAAAGTGCTCATCATTGGAAAACGTTCTTCGGGGCGAAAACTCTCAAGGATCTTACCGCTGTTGAGATCC
AGTTCGATGTAACCCACTCGTGCACCCAACTGATCTTCAGCATCTTTTACTTTCACCAGCGTTTCTGGGT
GAGCAAAAACAGGAAGGCAAAATGCCGCAAAAAAGGGAATAAGGGCGACACGGAAATGTTGAATACTCAT
ATTCTTCCTTTTTCAATATTATTGAAGCATTTATCAGGGTTATTGTCTCATGAGCGGATACATATTTGAA
TGTATTTAGAAAAATAAACAAATAGGGGTCAGTGTTACAACCAATTAACCAATTCTGAACATTATCGCGA
GCCCATTTATACCTGAATATGGCTCATAACACCCCTTGTTTGCCTGGCGGCAGTAGCGCGGTGGTCCCAC
CTGACCCCATGCCGAACTCAGAAGTGAAACGCCGTAGCGCCGATGGTAGTGTGGGGACTCCCCATGCGAG
AGTAGGGAACTGCCAGGCATCAAATAAAACGAAAGGCTCAGTCGAAAGACTGGGCCTTTCGCCCGGGCTA
ATTATGGGGTGTCGCCCTTATTCGACTCTATAGTGAAGTTCCTATTCTCTAGAAAGTATAGGAACTTCTG
AAGTGGGGATTTAAATGCGGCCGCGAATGCACGCGATACCGTACCCACACAAAAAAAGCACCACCGACTC
GGTGCCACTTTTTCAAGTTGATAACGGACTAGCCTTATTTTAACTTGCTATTTCTAGCTCTAAAACCACT
CGCCAGCACTTATTGGTGCGCCGACCCGGAATCGAACCGGGGGCCCATCGATGGCAACGATGGATTTTAC
CACTAAACCATCGGCGCGTTTCTTGGCTTTTGTTAGGAACCAACCTCGAAATTACTCAGCAGTTTCCTTA
GGTTAGGGCGGAAATCGAGTCTGGATAAGACGTGGAACGATTGATACGATTACTTGATCTGTTAGCAATG
ATTCACTATCGCACGCATTCCGTTGCATCAAATTTAGGGATGCCATCAACTTTCAGTTCATAATTAATAT
CTTACCAAATTAGGTAATCTGCAAAAGTTCAGACTGTGAAATGTAACATTTTATATATCAAGCTCTATTT
AATGCCTCACAGTAGTTAACATAAAGAGATACAGAATTGTCGTGTCAGTGTATACTATCCATGTGTATAC
TCTGGATATCCATTTGTATTCCATTATCTACGAATTGGCGGGGTTCTGCTCGAGCTGGGTGGCGAGGTTG
TTAAGTCGGTCCATTTTTGTGTGTCTTGGTTGGATGAGGTCCAAAGTGGGGGGAGTCTACCAGGCTTTAT
ATACACCTGGTAGTTGCAACTTTCGGTATGATCCCCACGAAAGATAAAGTTCAGCATGTGGAGAGCCGAG
GTAGTATGCGTGTGACAGAGACCCAAACTGGGGGTCACCGCGTGCACACTGGCGACGCCGCTCTGGAAGG
TCACATGACCGCAGATACTCCGTTCTCCCCTCACGTCGATTCGGCTCGGGGACACGGTCAGCGCCATTGC
CACGTGTCCACGGTTCTCTCCACTCTGTAGAAAGTCACTTCCACCAAGTTCCATGAAGCTTATTAGGTTT
TTGGAGAAATCCGGGGCGGCATTTCTGGGGTAACTTGGGCAAGCCAGTAGTGGATCAATTGGGACCCGAA
TTGGGTGGAAAAAGGTGATAACGAGCCCTTTGGGATCCCCACAATTGATCTAAGACCTCTGCTTGCCCCG
ATCTTGGCCCCCTCAGCCCCAACACTGTTGCTCTTCAAACTCCCCCATACCTCGGTTCAGATGCAGCCTT
CAAAACTTTAACGTACCTCCGAGCCTGTGAAAACGTGGTCATGAAAAAACGAGAGATGTAAGTCCCGTCA
CATACCGCTGCGAGACCACCAGCTGTACATACACTTGGCGTTCCAGCATGCACGGTCGCTCAACAGGCGC
TCCCCCATTGGCGGAAAGACAAGCCCCCACTAGATTCCTGTTCAAGGGCAAAGTCTAGAAGCCCGCCCCC
CCCAGCGCCCGTTTCCTTGTTAGTGCGGCCTGCACATGTCACCTGTCTGGCAGGTATCGTCGCTACTTTG
CCAGTCGTATCGTCGTCAACGGATTGCGCTGCCCATTCACGTGTAAACTCTCGACGGATATCCCGGAGTT
TCCCGCCGATCCTCCCGCGAGCCACTGCCACGTCGCCTCCAAGCCTGCTGAATTCGGACACGGGCATCTC
ACTTGCGTATGTATGGAAAATAAAAATACGACAGTCGAACATAAAGGGATGACGAGTAGTCACAGAGGGA
ATTGATGAACAAAGACGGGATTTTGCCACCTACAAGCCAGATTTTCTATTTACAACAATATCTGGTCAAA
TTTCAGTTTCGTTACATAAATCGTTATGTCAAAGGAGTGTGGGAGGTTAAGAGAATTATCACCGGCAAAC
TATCTGTTAATTGCCTAAATGCCAACACCGTTGTAGGCAACAGCGTTGGGAGAGCCCTTGAGGTTGGTGG
TGGGAAGAACACCGGTGTTGGACTCAGTAATAAGAGCTTCGACCTGGGCAGGGGTGAGAACCTCGTCATT
GATGGACAGGTAGTAGGAGGCAAGACCGGCAACGTGGGGTTATTCCTTTGCCCTCGGACGAGTGCTGGGG
CGTCGGTTTCCACTATCGGCGAGTACTTCTACACAGCCATCGGTCCAGACGGCCGCGCTTCTGCGGGCGA
TTTGTGTACGCCCGACAGT
